>Addgene plasmid #184119 | NTERY01 | addgene full sequence | sequence record 365938 | Addgene NGS Result
GTTCCTCGGGTGGTTCCGGGGGAGATGGTTCTTCCGGAGATGGCGGGAGTGATGGGGACTCTGATGGTTC
GGATGGTGACGGGGACAGTGATGGTGATGACGGAGGGGACGACGAGGATGACGGTTCAGACGATTAATGA
GGCGGCTCGAGGATCCGGCTGCTAACAAAGCCCGAAAGGAAGCTGAGTTGGCTGCTGCCACCGCTGAGCA
ATAACTAGCATAACCCCTTGGGGCCTCTAAACGGGTCTTGAGGGGTTTTTTGCTGAAAGGAGGAACTATA
TCCGGATTGGCGAATGGG
[124 nt withheld, positions 299-422]
C
[91 nt withheld, positions 424-514]
A
[49 nt withheld, positions 516-564]
CCTTTGACGTTGGAGTCCACGTTCTTT
[37 nt withheld, positions 592-628]
ACCCTATCTCGGTCTATTCTTTTGATTTATAAGGGATTTTGCCGATTTCGGCCTATTGGTTAAAAAATGA
GCTGATTTAACAAAAATTTAACGCGAATTTTAACAAAATATTAACGCTTACAATTTAGGTGGCACTTTTC
GGGGAAATGTGCGCGGAACCCCTATTTGTTTATTTTTCTAAATACATTCAAATATGTATCCGCTCATGAA
TTAATTCTTAGAAAAACTCATCGAGCATCAAATGAAACTGCAATTTATTCATATCAGGATTATCAATACC
ATATTTTTGAAAAAGCCGTTTCTGTAATGAAGGAGAAAACTCACCGAGGCAGTTCCATAGGATGGCAAGA
TCCTGGTATCGGTCTGCGATTCCGACTCGTCCAACATCAATACAACCTATTAATTTCCCCTCGTCAAAAA
TAAGGTTATCAAGTGAGAAATCACCATGAGTGACGACTGAATCCGGTGAGAATGGCAAAAGTTTATGCAT
TTCTTTCCAGACTTGTTCAACAGGCCAGCCATTACGCTCGTCATCAAAATCACTCGCATCAACCAAACCG
TTATTCATTCGTGATTGCGCCTGAGCGAGACGAAATACGCGATCGCTGTTAAAAGGACAATTACAAACAG
GAATCGAATGCAACCGGCGCAGGAACACTGCCAGCGCATCAACAATATTTTCACCTGAATCAGGATATTC
TTCTAATACCTGGAATGCTGTTTTCCCGGGGATCGCAGTGGTGAGTAACCATGCATCATCAGGAGTACGG
ATAAAATGCTTGATGGTCGGAAGAGGCATAAATTCCGTCAGCCAGTTTAGTCTGACCATCTCATCTGTAA
CATCATTGGCAACGCTACCTTTGCCATGTTTCAGAAACAACTCTGGCGCATCGGGCTTCCCATACAATCG
ATAGATTGTCGCACCTGATTGCCCGACATTATCGCGAGCCCATTTATACCCATATAAATCAGCATCCATG
TTGGAATTTAATCGCGGCCTAGAGCAAGACGTTTCCCGTTGAATATGGCTCATAACACCCCTTGTATTAC
TGTTTATGTAAGCAGACAGTTTTATTGTTCATGACCAAAATCCCTTAACGTGAGTTTTCGTTCCACTGAG
CGTCAGACCCCGTAGAAAAGATCAAAGGATCTTCTTGAGATCCTTTTTTTCTGCGCGTAATCTGCTGCTT
GCAAACAAAAAAACCACCGCTACCAGCGGTGGTTTGTTTGCCGGATCAAGAGCTACCAACTCTTTTTCCG
AAGGTAACTGGCTTCAGCAGAGCGCAGATACCAAATACTGTCCTTCTAGTGTAGCCGTAGTTAGGCCACC
ACTTCAAGAACTCTGTAGCACCGCCTACATACCTCGCTCTGCTAATCCTGTTACCAGTGGCTGCTGCCAG
TGGCGATAAGTCGTGTCTTACCGGGTTGGACTCAAGACGATAGTTACCGGATAAGGCGCAGCGGTCGGGC
TGAACGGGGGGTTCGTGCACACAGCCCAGCTTGGAGCGAACGACCTACACCGAACTGAGATACCTACAGC
GTGAGCTATGAGAAAGCGCCACGCTTCCCGAAGGGAGAAAGGCGGACAGGTATCCGGTAAGCGGCAGGGT
CGGAACAGGAGAGCGCACGAGGGAGCTTCCAGGGGGAAACGCCTGGTATCTTTATAGTCCTGTCGGGTTT
CGCCACCTCTGACTTGAGCGTCGATTTTTGTGATGCTCGTCAGGGGGGCGGAGCCTATGGAAAAACGCCA
GCAACGCGGCCTTTTTACGGTTCCTGGCCTTTTGCTGGCCTTTTGCTCACATGTTCTTTCCTGCGTTATC
CCCTGATTCTGTGGATAACCGTATTACCGCCTTTGAGTGAGCTGATACCGCTCGCCGCAGCCGAACGACC
GAGCGCAGCGAGTCAGTGAGCGAGGAAGCGGAAGAGCGCCTGATGCGGTATTTTCTCCTTACGCATCTGT
GCGGTATTTCACACCGCAATGGTGCACTCTCAGTACAATCTGCTCTGATGCCGCATAGTTAAGCCAGTAT
ACACTCCGCTATCGCTACGTGACTGGGTCATGGCTGCGCCCCGACACCCGCCAACACCCGCTGACGCGCC
CTGACGGGCTTGTCTGCTCCCGGCATCCGCTTACAGACAAGCTGTGACCGTCTCCGGGAGCTGCATGTGT
CAGAGGTTTTCACCGTCATCACCGAAACGCGCGAGGCAGCTGCGGTAAAACTCATCAGCGTGGTCGTGAA
GCGATTCACAGATGTCTGCCTGTTCATCCGCGTCCAGCTCGTTGAGTTTCTCCAGAAGCGTTAATGTCTG
GCTTCTGATAAAGCGGGCCATGTTAAGGGCGGTTTTTTCCTGTTTGGTCACTGATGCCTCCGTGTAAGGG
GGATTTCTGTTCATGGGGGTAATGATACCGATGAAACGAGAGAGGATGCTCACGATACGGGTTACTGATG
ATGAACATGCCCGGTTACTGGAACGTTGTGAGGGTAAACAACTGGCGGTATGGATGCGGCGGGACCAGAG
AAAAATCACTCAGGGTCAATGCCAGCGCTTCGTTAATACAGATGTAGGTGTTCCACAGGGTAGCCAGCAG
CATCCTGCGATGCAGATCCGGAACATAATGGTGCAGGGCGCTGACTTCCGCGTTTCCAGACTTTACGAAA
CACGGAAACCGAAGACCATTCATGTTGTTGCTCAGGTCGCAGACGTTTTGCAGCAGCAGTCGCTTCACGT
TCGCTCGCGTATCGGTGATTCATTCTGCTAACCAGTAAGGCAACCCCGCCAGCCTAGCCGGGTCCTCAAC
GACAGGAGCACGATCATGCGCACCCGTGGGGCCGCCATGCCGGCGATAATGGCCTGCTTCTCGCCGAAAC
GTTTGGTGGCGGGACCAGTGACGAAGGCTTGAGCGAGGGCGTGCAAGATTCCGAATACCGCAAGCGACAG
GCCGATCATCGTCGCGCTCCAGCGAAAGCGGTCCTCGCCGAAAATGACCCAGAGCGCTGCCGGCACCTGT
CCTACGAGTTGCATGATAAAGAAGACAGTCATAAGTGCGGCGACGATAGTCATGCCCCGCGCCCACCGGA
AGGAGCTGACTGGGTTGAAGGCTCTCAAGGGCATCGGTCGAGATCCCGGTGCCTAATGAGTGAGCTAACT
TACATTAATTGCGTTGCGCTCACTGCCCGCTTTCCAGTCGGGAAACCTGTCGTGCCAGCTGCATTAATGA
ATCGGCCAACGCGCGGGGAGAGGCGGTTTGCGTATTGGGCGCCAGGGTGGTTTTTCTTTTCACCAGTGAG
ACGGGCAACAGCTGATTGCCCTTCACCGCCTGGCCCTGAGAGAGTTGCAGCAAGCGGTCCACGCTGGTTT
GCCCCAGCAGGCGAAAATCCTGTTTGATGGTGGTTAACGGCGGGATATAACATGAGCTGTCTTCGGTATC
GTCGTATCCCACTACCGAGATGTCCGCACCAACGCGCAGCCCGGACTCGGTAATGGCGCGCATTGCGCCC
AGCGCCATCTGATCGTTGGCAACCAGCATCGCAGTGGGAACGATGCCCTCATTCAGCATTTGCATGGTTT
GTTGAAAACCGGACATGGCACTCCAGTCGCCTTCCCGTTCCGCTATCGGCTGAATTTGATTGCGAGTGAG
ATATTTATGCCAGCCAGCCAGACGCAGACGCGCCGAGACAGAACTTAATGGGCCCGCTAACAGCGCGATT
TGCTGGTGACCCAATGCGACCAGATGCTCCACGCCCAGTCGCGTACCGTCTTCATGGGAGAAAATAATAC
TGTTGATGGGTGTCTGGTCAGAGACATCAAGAAATAACGCCGGAACATTAGTGCAGGCAGCTTCCACAGC
AATGGCATCCTGGTCATCCAGCGGATAGTTAATGATCAGCCCACTGACGCGTTGCGCGAGAAGATTGTGC
ACCGCCGCTTTACAGGCTTCGACGCCGCTTCGTTCTACCATCGACACCACCACGCTGGCACCCAGTTGAT
CGGCGCGAGATTTAATCGCCGCGACAATTTGCGACGGCGCGTGCAGGGCCAGACTGGAGGTGGCAACGCC
AATCAGCAACGACTGTTTGCCCGCCAGTTGTTGTGCCACGCGGTTGGGAATGTAATTCAGCTCCGCCATC
GCCGCTTCCACTTTTTCCCGCGTTTTCGCAGAAACGTGGCTGGCCTGGTTCACCACGCGGGAAACGGTCT
GATAAGAGACACCGGCATACTCTGCGACATCGTATAACGTTACTGGTTTCACATTCACCACCCTGAATTG
ACTCTCTTCCGGGCGCTATCATGCCATACCGCGAAAGGTTTTGCGCCATTCGATGGTGTCCGGGATCTCG
ACGCTCTCCCTTATGCGACTCCTGCATTAGGAAGCAGCCCAGTAGTAGGTTGAGGCCGTTGAGCACCGCC
GCCGCAAGGAATGGTGCATGCAAGGAGATGGCGCCCAACAGTCCCCCGGCCACGGGGCCTGCCACCATAC
CCACGCCGAAACAAGCGCTCATGAGCCCGAAGTGGCGAGCCCGATCTTCCCCATCGGTGATGTCGGCGAT
ATAGGCGCCAGCAACCGCACCTGTGGCGCCGGTGATGCCGGCCACGATGCGTCCGGCGTAGAGGATCGAG
ATCGATCTCGATCCCGCGAAATTAATACGACTCACTATAGGGAAATTGTGAGCGGATAACAATTCCCCTC
TAGAAATAATTTTGTTTAACTTTAAGAAGGAGATATACATATGACTATGACAAGACTGAAGATTTCGAAA
ACTCTGCTGGCTGTAATGTTGACCTCTGCCGTCGCGACCGGCTCTGCCTACGCGGAAAACAACGCGCAGA
CTACCAATGAAAGCGCAGGGCAAAAAGTCGATAGCTCTATGAATAAAGTCGGTAATTTCATGGATGACAG
CGCCATCACCGCGAAAGTGAAGGCGGCCCTGGTGGATCATGACAACATCAAGAGCACCGATATCTCTGTA
AAAACCGATCAAAAAGTCGTGACCCTGAGCGGTTTCGTTGAAAGCCAGGCCCAGGCCGAAGAGGCAGTGA
AAGTGGCGAAAGGCGTTGAAGGGGTGACCTCTGTCAGCGACAAACTGCACGTTCGCGACGCTAAAGAAGG
CTCGGTGAAGGGCTACGCGGGTGACACCGCCACCACCAGTGAAATCAAAGCCAAACTGCTGGCGGACGAT
ATCGTCCCTTCCCGTCATGTGAAAGTTGAAACCACCGACGGCGTGGTTCAGCTCTCCGGTACCGTCGATT
CTCAGGCACAAAGTGACCGTGCTGAAAGTATCGCCAAAGCGGTAGATGGTGTGAAAAGCGTTAAAAATGA
TCTGAAAACTAAGATGGGTCACCACCACCACCACCACCACCACCACCACGGTAGCCTGCAAGATTCGGAA
GTCAACCAAGAAGCAAAGCCGGAAGTCAAGCCGGAAGTGAAACCGGAAACCCATATTAACCTGAAAGTTA
GTGACGGCAGCTCTGAAATTTTCTTTAAGATCAAAAAGACCACGCCGCTGCGTCGCCTGATGGAAGCGTT
TGCCAAACGTCAGGGCAAGGAAATGGATAGCCTGCGTTTCCTGTATGACGGTATTCGCATCCAGGCAGAT
CAAGCGCCGGAAGACCTGGACATGGAAGACAACGACATCATTGAAGCCCACCGTGAACAGATTTATTACT
ATGGTTCGAGCGGCGGGAGCGGAGGGTCTGGGTCTAGCGGGGATGGTGGGTCGTCTGGGGGGAGCGGCGG
TTCGGGTTCATCTGGTGACGGCG
Features (pLannotate 1.2.2; 20 found; start..end, strand, type, name):
    158..207     +  CDS            SET1 (fragment): solubility-enhancement tag derived from T7 phage gene 10B
    215..262     +  terminator     T7 terminator: transcription terminator for bacteriophage T7 RNA polymerase
    299..727     +  rep_origin     f1 ori (sequence partly withheld): f1 bacteriophage origin of replication; arrow indicates direction of (+) strand synthesis
    780..837     +  promoter       AmpR promoter (fragment): bla
    846..1661    -  CDS            KanR: aminoglycoside phosphotransferase; aph(3')-Ia; confers resistance to kanamycin in bacteria or G418 (Geneticin®) in eukaryotes
   1783..2371    +  rep_origin     ori: high-copy-number ColE1/pMB1/pBR322/pUC origin of replication
   2557..2696    -  misc_feature   bom: basis of mobility region from pBR322
   2798..2989    -  CDS            rop: Rop protein, which maintains plasmids at low copy number; rop
   3006..3386    +  CDS            YPB1_ECOLX: Protein predicted: Swiss-Prot protein existence level 4. From Escherichia coli.
   3458..3749    -  CDS            TcR (fragment): tetracycline efflux protein; tet; confers resistance to tetracycline
   3764..3785    -  protein_bind   CAP binding site: CAP binding activates transcription in the presence of cAMP. E. coli catabolite activator protein
   3798..4880    -  CDS            lacI: lac repressor; lacI; The lac repressor binds to the lac operator to inhibit transcription in E. coli. This inhibition can be relieved by adding lactose or isopropyl-β-D-thiogalactopyranoside (IPTG).
   4881..4958    -  promoter       lacI promoter: lacI
   4966..5245    -  CDS            TcR (fragment): tetracycline efflux protein; tet; confers resistance to tetracycline
   5271..5289    +  promoter       T7 promoter: promoter for bacteriophage T7 RNA polymerase
   5294..5310    +  protein_bind   lac operator: The lac repressor binds to the lac operator to inhibit transcription in E. coli. This inhibition can be relieved by adding lactose or isopropyl-β-D-thiogalactopyranoside (IPTG). lac repressor encoded by lacI
   5329..5351    +  RBS            RBS: efficient ribosome binding site from bacteriophage T7 gene 10 (Olins and Rangwala, 1989)
   5359..5961    +  CDS            osmY: OSMY_ECOLI - Experimental evidence at protein level: Swiss-Prot protein existence level 1. From Escherichia coli (strain K12).
   5968..5994    +  CDS            9xHis: 9xHis affinity tag
   6004..6291    +  CDS            SMT3: SMT3_YEAST - Experimental evidence at protein level: Swiss-Prot protein existence level 1. Not known; suppressor of MIF2 mutations. From Saccharomyces cerevisiae (strain ATCC 204508 / S288c) (Baker's yeast).
