[The description below was written by a language model from this plasmid's Addgene catalogue record and pLannotate feature annotations shown in this document.]
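Description:
NTERY01 is a bacterial expression plasmid built on the pCDB180 backbone, a pET-style vector of about 6.4 kb, and carries a nanopore-addressable protein reporter intended for production in bacterial cells. It is maintained under kanamycin selection through an aph(3')-Ia KanR gene and replicates from a ColE1/pMB1-type origin. The catalogue lists it as high copy, although the annotation also finds the pBR322-derived bom site and rop gene, which normally moderate copy number. An f1 origin is present as well, along with short tetracycline-resistance gene fragments that are non-functional remnants of the pBR322 lineage.

The expression cassette uses a T7 promoter followed by a lac operator and the phage T7 gene 10 ribosome binding site, with a plasmid-borne lacI gene supplying repressor. Expression therefore depends on a host providing T7 RNA polymerase and is inducible with IPTG. The annotated open reading frame begins with E. coli OsmY, a periplasmic protein widely used as a fusion partner to promote secretion of recombinant proteins, followed by a 9xHis affinity tag and yeast SMT3 (SUMO). The coding region appears to continue across the numbering origin of the circular sequence through a stretch with no annotated features, ending near a short fragment matching a T7 gene 10B-derived solubility tag just upstream of the T7 terminator. That unannotated portion presumably holds the reporter-specific elements, such as the barcode, but the record does not describe its composition. According to the deposit information, the construct belongs to a set of barcoded protein reporters designed for multiplexed direct detection on a nanopore array.
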