Addgene plasmid #184119: NTERY01
Purpose: Nanopore-addressable protein reporter for expression in bacterial cells.
Depositing lab: Jeff Nivala. Depositing organization: University of Washington. Publication: Multiplexed direct detection of barcoded protein reporters on a nanopore array. Cardozo N, Zhang K, Doroschak K, Nguyen A, Siddiqui Z, Bogard N, Strauss K, Ceze L, Nivala J. Nat Biotechnol. 2022 Jan;40(1):42-46. doi: 10.1038/s41587-021-01002-6. Epub 2021 Aug 12. PubMed 34385692.
Backbone
  Vector backbone: pCDB180
  Vector type: Bacterial Expression
Growth in bacteria
  Bacterial resistance: Kanamycin, 50 μg/mL
  Growth temperature: 37°C
  Growth strain: DH5alpha
  Copy number: High Copy
Gene/Insert
  Gene/Insert name: NTERY01
  Promoter: T7
  Cloning method: Gibson Cloning
  Sequencing primers: 5′ atgactatgacaagactgaagatttcgaaaactctgctggctg
Terms and licenses: Academic/Nonprofit Terms; Industry Terms: Not Available to Industry
How to cite: NTERY01 was a gift from Jeff Nivala (Addgene plasmid # 184119 ; http://n2t.net/addgene:184119 ; RRID:Addgene_184119)
